Addgene plasmid #91351: pHH0103_SH3PXD2A-1/5
Purpose: Protein expression and purification of human SH3 domain construct SH3PXD2A-1/5
Depositing lab: Sachdev Sidhu. Depositing organization: University of Toronto. Publication: Comprehensive Analysis of the Human SH3 Domain Family Reveals a Wide Variety of Non-canonical Specificities. Teyra J, Huang H, Jain S, Guan X, Dong A, Liu Y, Tempel W, Min J, Tong Y, Kim PM, Bader GD, Sidhu SS. Structure. 2017 Oct 3;25(10):1598-1610.e3. doi: 10.1016/j.str.2017.07.017. Epub 2017 Sep 7. PubMed 28890361.
Backbone
  Vector backbone: pHH0103
  Vector type: Bacterial Expression
Growth in bacteria
  Bacterial resistance: Ampicillin, 100 μg/mL
  Growth temperature: 37°C
  Growth strain: DH5alpha
  Copy number: Low Copy
Gene/Insert
  Gene/Insert name: SH3PXD2A-1/5
  Species: H. sapiens (human)
  Insert size (bp): 221
  Entrez Gene: SH3PXD2A (a.k.a. FISH, SH3MD1, TKS5)
  Cloning method: Restriction Enzyme; 5′ cloning site Sfi1 (unknown if destroyed); 3′ cloning site Not1 (unknown if destroyed)
Terms and licenses: Academic/Nonprofit Terms; Industry Terms: Not Available to Industry
How to cite: pHH0103_SH3PXD2A-1/5 was a gift from Sachdev Sidhu (Addgene plasmid # 91351 ; http://n2t.net/addgene:91351 ; RRID:Addgene_91351)
