[The description below was written by a language model from this plasmid's Addgene catalogue record and pLannotate feature annotations shown in this document.]
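Description:
pHH0103_SH3PXD2A-1/5 is a bacterial expression plasmid of about 6.9 kb, built on the pHH0103 backbone, for producing and purifying a single SH3 domain from human SH3PXD2A (also known as TKS5, FISH or SH3MD1). The name indicates the first of the protein's five SH3 domains. The roughly 220 bp insert was cloned between SfiI and NotI sites. The automated annotation matches it to the mouse Sh3pxd2a orthologue, which presumably reflects sequence conservation, since the catalogue entry lists the insert as human.

Expression is driven by the strong hybrid tac promoter with a downstream lac operator. The plasmid also carries lacI under the lacIq promoter, so transcription is repressed until it is induced with IPTG. The open reading frame begins with a 6xHis tag, followed by Schistosoma japonicum glutathione S-transferase and then the SH3 domain, giving an N-terminal His-GST fusion that can be purified by either nickel or glutathione affinity. A bacteriophage fd terminator lies immediately after the insert.

Downstream of the terminator are fragments of M13 gene III, which suggest that the backbone derives from a phage-display phagemid, although the record does not state this. Their position makes them unlikely to be part of the expressed fusion. The plasmid replicates from a ColE1/pBR322-type origin with the bom region. The rop sequence is present only as fragments interrupted by an f1 origin, and remnants of the tetracycline resistance gene and its promoter also remain. The catalogue lists the plasmid as low copy. Selection is by ampicillin through the bla gene. The construct belongs to a collection used for a family-wide analysis of the binding specificities of human SH3 domains.
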