Features (pLannotate 1.2.2; 21 found; start..end, strand, type, name):
     52..129     +  promoter       lacIq promoter: lacI (mutant); In the lacIq allele, a single base change in the promoter boosts expression of the lacI gene about 10-fold.
    130..1212    +  CDS            lacI: lac repressor; lacI; The lac repressor binds to the lac operator to inhibit transcription in E. coli. This inhibition can be relieved by adding lactose or isopropyl-β-D-thiogalactopyranoside (IPTG).
   1225..1246    +  protein_bind   CAP binding site: CAP binding activates transcription in the presence of cAMP. E. coli catabolite activator protein
   1265..1282    +  promoter       tet promoter (fragment): E. coli promoter for tetracycline efflux protein gene
   1455..1483    +  promoter       tac promoter: strong E. coli promoter; hybrid between the trp and lac UV5 promoters
   1491..1507    +  protein_bind   lac operator: The lac repressor binds to the lac operator to inhibit transcription in E. coli. This inhibition can be relieved by adding lactose or isopropyl-β-D-thiogalactopyranoside (IPTG). lac repressor encoded by lacI
   1592..1609    +  CDS            6xHis: 6xHis affinity tag
   1625..2278    +  CDS            GST26_SCHJA: Experimental evidence at protein level: Swiss-Prot protein existence level 1. GST isoenzymes appear to play a central role in the parasite detoxification system. Other functions are also suspected including a role in increasing the solubility of haematin in the parasite gut. From Schistosoma japonicum (Blood fluke).
   2333..2545    +  CDS            Sh3pxd2a (fragment): SPD2A_MOUSE - Also known as Fish, Sh3md1, Tks5. Experimental evidence at protein level: Swiss-Prot protein existence level 1. Adapter protein involved in invadopodia and podosome formation, extracellular matrix degradation and invasiveness of some cancer cells. Binds matrix metalloproteinases (ADAMs), NADPH oxidases (NOXs) and phosphoinositides. Acts as an organizer protein that allows NOX1- or NOX3-dependent reactive oxygen species (ROS) generation and ROS localization. In association with ADAM12, mediates the neurotoxic effect of amyloid-beta peptide (By similarity). From Mus musculus (Mouse
   2561..2608    +  terminator     fd terminator (sequence withheld): central terminator from bacteriophage fd (Otsuka and Kunisawa, 1982)
   2613..2825    +  CDS            M13 gene III (fragment) (sequence partly withheld): pIII; III; minor coat protein
   2840..3310    +  CDS            M13 gene III (fragment) (sequence partly withheld): pIII; III; minor coat protein
   3332..3402    +  CDS            TcR (fragment): tetracycline efflux protein; tet; confers resistance to tetracycline
   3644..4024    -  CDS            YPB1_ECOLX: Protein predicted: Swiss-Prot protein existence level 4. From Escherichia coli.
   4041..4192    +  CDS            rop (fragment): Rop protein, which maintains plasmids at low copy number; rop
   4228..4656    -  rep_origin     f1 ori (sequence partly withheld): f1 bacteriophage origin of replication; arrow indicates direction of (+) strand synthesis
   4665..4704    +  CDS            rop (fragment): Rop protein, which maintains plasmids at low copy number; rop
   4806..4946    +  misc_feature   bom: basis of mobility region from pBR322
   5132..5719    -  rep_origin     ori: high-copy-number ColE1/pMB1/pBR322/pUC origin of replication
   5893..6750    -  CDS            bla: BLAT_ECOLX - Experimental evidence at protein level: Swiss-Prot protein existence level 1. TEM-type are the most prevalent beta-lactamases in enterobacteria; they hydrolyze the beta-lactam bond in susceptible beta-lactam antibiotics, thus conferring resistance to penicillins and cephalosporins. TEM-3 and TEM-4 are capable of hydrolyzing cefotaxime and ceftazidime. TEM-5 is capable of hydrolyzing ceftazidime. TEM-6 is capable of hydrolyzing ceftazidime and aztreonam. TEM-8/CAZ-2, TEM- 16/CAZ-7 and TEM-24/CAZ-6 are markedly active against ceftazidime. IRT- 4 shows resistance to beta-lactamase in
   6751..6855    -  promoter       AmpR promoter: bla
>Addgene plasmid #91351 | pHH0103_SH3PXD2A-1/5 | addgene full sequence | sequence record 191902 | Addgene NGS Result
AACCTATAAAAATAGGCGTATCACGAGGCCCTTTCGTCTTCAAGAATTCCCGACACCATCGAATGGTGCA
AAACCTTTCGCGGTATGGCATGATAGCGCCCGGAAGAGAGTCAATTCAGGGTGGTGAATGTGAAACCAGT
AACGTTATACGATGTCGCAGAGTATGCCGGTGTCTCTTATCAGACCGTTTCCCGCGTGGTGAACCAGGCC
AGCCACGTTTCTGCGAAAACGCGGGAAAAAGTGGAAGCGGCGATGGCGGAGCTGAATTACATTCCCAACC
GCGTGGCACAACAACTGGCGGGCAAACAGTCGTTGCTGATTGGCGTTGCCACCTCCAGTCTGGCCCTGCA
CGCGCCGTCGCAAATTGTCGCGGCGATTAAATCTCGCGCCGATCAACTGGGTGCCAGCGTGGTGGTGTCG
ATGGTAGAACGAAGCGGCGTCGAAGCCTGTAAAGCGGCGGTGCACAATCTTCTCGCGCAACGCGTCAGTG
GGCTGATCATTAACTATCCGCTGGATGACCAGGATGCCATTGCTGTGGAAGCTGCCTGCACTAATGTTCC
GGCGTTATTTCTTGATGTCTCTGACCAGACACCCATCAACAGTATTATTTTCTCCCATGAAGACGGTACG
CGACTGGGCGTGGAGCATCTGGTCGCATTGGGTCACCAGCAAATCGCGCTGTTAGCGGGCCCATTAAGTT
CTGTCTCGGCGCGTCTGCGTCTGGCTGGCTGGCATAAATATCTCACTCGCAATCAAATTCAGCCGATAGC
GGAACGGGAAGGCGACTGGAGTGCCATGTCCGGTTTTCAACAAACCATGCAAATGCTGAATGAGGGCATC
GTTCCCACTGCGATGCTGGTTGCCAACGATCAGATGGCGCTGGGCGCAATGCGCGCCATTACCGAGTCCG
GGCTGCGCGTTGGTGCGGATATCTCGGTAGTGGGATACGACGATACCGAAGACAGCTCATGTTATATCCC
GCCGTTAACCACCATCAAACAGGATTTTCGCCTGCTGGGGCAAACCAGCGTGGACCGCTTGCTGCAACTC
TCTCAGGGCCAGGCGGTGAAGGGCAATCAGCTGTTGCCCGTCTCACTGGTGAAAAGAAAAACCACCCTGG
CGCCCAATACGCAAACCGCCTCTCCCCGCGCGTTGGCCGATTCATTAATGCAGCTGGCACGACAGGTTTC
CCGACTGGAAAGCGGGCAGTGAGCGCAACGCAATTAATGTAAGTTAGCTCACTCATTAGGCACAATTCTC
ATGTTTGACAGCTTATCATCGACTGCACGGTGCACCAATGCTTCTGGCGTCAGGCAGCCATCGGAAGCTG
TGGTATGGCTGTGCAGGTCGTAAATCACTGCATAATTCGTGTCGCTCAAGGCGCACTCCCGTTCTGGATA
ATGTTTTTTGCGCCGACATCATAACGGTTCTGGCAAATATTCTGAAATGAGCTGTTGACAATTAATCATC
GGCTCGTATAATGTGTGGAATTGTGAGCGGATAACAATTTCACACAGGAAACAGCCAGTCCGTTTAGGTG
TTTTCACGAGCACTTCACCAACAAGGACCATAGATTATGAAAATCGAAGAACACCATCACCATCACCATT
CCAGCGGTAAGCTTATGTCCCCTATACTAGGTTATTGGAAAATTAAGGGCCTTGTGCAACCCACTCGACT
TCTTTTGGAATATCTTGAAGAAAAATATGAAGAGCATTTGTATGAGCGCGATGAAGGTGATAAATGGCGA
AACAAAAAGTTTGAATTGGGTTTGGAGTTTCCCAATCTTCCTTATTATATTGATGGTGATGTTAAATTAA
CACAGTCTATGGCCATCATACGTTATATAGCTGACAAGCACAACATGTTGGGTGGTTGTCCAAAAGAGCG
TGCAGAGATTTCAATGCTTGAAGGAGCGGTTTTGGATATTAGATACGGTGTTTCGAGAATTGCATATAGT
AAAGACTTTGAAACTCTCAAAGTTGATTTTCTTAGCAAGCTACCTGAAATGCTGAAAATGTTCGAAGATC
GTTTATGTCATAAAACATATTTAAATGGTGATCATGTAACCCATCCTGACTTCATGTTGTATGACGCTCT
TGATGTTGTTTTATACATGGACCCAATGTGCCTGGATGCGTTCCCAAAATTAGTTTGTTTTAAAAAACGT
ATTGAAGCTATCCCACAAATTGATAAGTACTTGAAATCCAGCAAGTATATAGCATGGCCTTTGCAGGGCT
GGCAAGCCACGTTTGGTGGTGGCGACCATCCTCCAAAATCGGATCTGGAAGTTCTGTTCCAGGGGCCCCT
GTCCAGCGGTCTGGTTCCGCGTGGTTCCGGTACCGCGGCCCAGCCGGCCATGGCCCAGGGCGCGCTGGAA
CAGTATGTCGTTGTTTCCAACTACAAAAAACAGGAAAACTCCGAACTGTCTCTGCAAGCAGGTGAAGTCG
TCGATGTCATTGAAAAAAACGAATCCGGTTGGTGGTTTGTTTCTACCTCCGAAGAACAAGGTTGGGTTCC
AGCAACCTATCTGGAAGCCCAAAATGCGGCCGCATA
[142 nt withheld, positions 2557-2698]
C
[98 nt withheld, positions 2700-2797]
AGTTTGTACTGGTGACGAAACTCAGTGTCTAGCTAGAGTGGC
[149 nt withheld, positions 2840-2988]
T
[41 nt withheld, positions 2990-3030]
T
[62 nt withheld, positions 3032-3093]
A
[35 nt withheld, positions 3095-3129]
CCTCCCTCAATCGGTTGAATGTCGCCCTTTTGTCTTTGGCGCTGGTAAACCATATGAA
[86 nt withheld, positions 3188-3273]
T
[54 nt withheld, positions 3275-3328]
CTAGCGCCGCCCTATACCTTGTCTGCCTCCCCGCGTTGCGTCGCGGTGCATGGAGCCGGGCCACCTCGAC
CTGAATGGAAGCCGGCGGCACCTCGCTAACGGATTCACCACTCCAAGAATTGGAGCCAATCAATTCTTGC
GGAGAACTGTGAATGCGCAAACCAACCCTTGGCAGAACATATCCATCGCGTCCGCCATCTCCAGCAGCCG
CACGCGGCGCATCTCGGGCAGCGTTGGGTCCTGGCCACGGGTGCGCATGATCGTGCTCCTGTCGTTGAGG
ACCCGGCTAGGCTGGCGGGGTTGCCTTACTGGTTAGCAGAATGAATCACCGATACGCGAGCGAACGTGAA
GCGACTGCTGCTGCAAAACGTCTGCGACCTGAGCAACAACATGAATGGTCTTCGGTTTCCGTGTTTCGTA
AAGTCTGGAAACGCGGAAGTCAGCGCCCTGCACCATTATGTTCCGGATCTGCATCGCAGGATGCTGCTGG
CTACCCTGTGGAACACCTACATCTGTATTAACGAAGCGCTGGCATTGACCCTGAGTGATTTTTCTCTGGT
CCCGCCGCATCCATACCGCCAGTTGTTTACCCTCACAACGTTCCAGTAACCGGGCATGTTCATCATCAGT
AACCCGTATCGTGAGCATCCTCTCTCGTTTCATCGGTATCATTACCCCCATGAACAGAAATCCCCCTTAC
ACGGAGGCATCAGTGACCAAACAGGAAAAAACCGCCCTTAACATGGCCCGCTTTATCAGAAGCCAGACAT
TAACGCTTCTGGAGAAACTCAACGAGCTGGACGCGGATGAACAGGCAGACATCTGTGAATCGCTTCACGA
CCACGCTGATGAGCTTTACCGCAGGATCCGCGAAATTGTAAGCGTTAATATTTTGTTAAAATTCGCGTTA
AATTTTTGTTAAATCAGCTCATTTTTTAACCAATAGGCCGAAATCGGCAAAATCCCTTATAAATCAAAAG
AATAGACCGAGATAGGGT
[37 nt withheld, positions 4327-4363]
AAAGAACGTGGACTCCAACGTCAAAGG
[49 nt withheld, positions 4391-4439]
T
[91 nt withheld, positions 4441-4531]
G
[124 nt withheld, positions 4533-4656]
CGCGGATCCTGCCTCGCGCGTTTCGGTGATGACGGTGAAAACCTCTGACACATGCAGCTCCCGGAGACGG
TCACAGCTTGTCTGTAAGCGGATGCCGGGAGCAGACAAGCCCGTCAGGGCGCGTCAGCGGGTGTTGGCGG
GTGTCGGGGCGCAGCCATGACCCAGTCACGTAGCGATAGCGGAGTGTATACTGGCTTAACTATGCGGCAT
CAGAGCAGATTGTACTGAGAGTGCACCATATGCGGTGTGAAATACCGCACAGATGCGTAAGGAGAAAATA
CCGCATCAGGCGCTCTTCCGCTTCCTCGCTCACTGACTCGCTGCGCTCGGTCGTTCGGCTGCGGCGAGCG
GTATCAGCTCACTCAAAGGCGGTAATACGGTTATCCACAGAATCAGGGGATAACGCAGGAAAGAACATGT
GAGCAAAAGGCCAGCAAAAGGCCAGGAACCGTAAAAAGGCCGCGTTGCTGGCGTTTTTCCATAGGCTCCG
CCCCCCTGACGAGCATCACAAAAATCGACGCTCAAGTCAGAGGTGGCGAAACCCGACAGGACTATAAAGA
TACCAGGGTTTCCCCCTGGAAGCTCCCTCGTGCGCTCTCCTGTTCCGACCCTGCCGCTTACCGGATACCT
GTCCGCCTTTCTCCCTTCGGGAAGCGTGGCGCTTTCTCATAGCTCACGCTGTAGGTATCTCAGTTCGGTG
TAGGTCGTTCGCTCCAAGCTGGGCTGTGTGCACGAACCCCCCGTTCAGCCCGACCGCTGCGCCTTATCCG
GTAACTATCGTCTTGAGTCCAACCCGGTAAGACACGACTTATCGCCACTGGCAGCAGCCACTGGTAACAG
GATTAGCAGAGCGAGGTATGTAGGCGGTGCTACAGAGTTCTTGAAGTGGTGGCCTAACTACGGCTACACT
AGAAGGACAGTATTTGGTATCTGCGCTCTGCTGAAGCCAGTTACCTTCGGAAAAAGAGTTGGTAGCTCTT
GATCCGGCAAACAAACCACCGCTGGTAGCGGTGGTTTTTTTGTTTGCAAGCAGCAGATTACGCGCAGAAA
AAAAGGATCTCAAGAAGATCCTTTGATCTTTTCTACGGGGTCTGACGCTCAGTGGAACGAAAACTCACGT
TAAGGGATTTTGGTCATGAGATTATCAAAAAGGATCTTCACCTAGATCCTTTTAAATTAAAAATGAAGTT
TTAAATCAATCTAAAGTATATATGAGTAAACTTGGTCTGACAGTTACCAATGCTTAATCAGTGAGGCACC
TATCTCAGCGATCTGTCTATTTCGTTCATCCATAGTTGCCTGACTCCCCGTCGTGTAGATAACTACGATA
CGGGAGGGCTTACCATCTGGCCCCAGTGCTGCAATGATACCGCGAGACCCACGCTCACCGGCTCCAGATT
TATCAGCAATAAACCAGCCAGCCGGAAGGGCCGAGCGCAGAAGTGGTCCTGCAACTTTATCCGCCTCCAT
CCAGTCTATTAATTGTTGCCGGGAAGCTAGAGTAAGTAGTTCGCCAGTTAATAGTTTGCGCAACGTTGTT
GCCATTGCTGCAGGCATCGTGGTGTCACGCTCGTCGTTTGGTATGGCTTCATTCAGCTCCGGTTCCCAAC
GATCAAGGCGAGTTACATGATCCCCCATATTGTGCAAAAAAGCGGTTAGCTCCTTCGGTCCTCCGATCGT
TGTCAGAAGTAAGTTGGCCGCAGTGTTATCACTCATGGTTATGGCAGCACTGCATAATTCTCTTACTGTC
ATGCCATCCGTAAGATGCTTTTCTGTGACTGGTGAGTACTCAACCAAGTCATTCTGAGAATAGTGTATGC
GGCGACCGAGTTGCTCTTGCCCGGCGTCAACACGGGATAATACCGCGCCACATAGCAGAACTTTAAAAGT
GCTCATCATTGGAAAACGTTCTTCGGGGCGAAAACTCTCAAGGATCTTACCGCTGTTGAGATCCAGTTCG
ATGTAACCCACTCGTGCACCCAACTGATCTTCAGCATCTTTTACTTTCACCAGCGTTTCTGGGTGAGCAA
AAACAGGAAGGCAAAATGCCGCAAAAAAGGGAATAAGGGCGACACGGAAATGTTGAATACTCATACTCTT
CCTTTTTCAATATTATTGAAGCATTTATCAGGGTTATTGTCTCATGAGCGGATACATATTTGAATGTATT
TAGAAAAATAAACAAATAGGGGTTCCGCGCACATTTCCCCGAAAAGTGCCACCTGACGTCTAAGAAACCA
TTATTATCATGACATT
