>Addgene plasmid #91351 | pHH0103_SH3PXD2A-1/5 | depositor partial sequence | sequence record 175839 | insert sequence
GGTACCGAATTCGGATCCGCGCGCTGGAACAGTATGTCGTTGTTTCCAACTACAAAAAACAGGAAAACTC
CGAACTGTCTCTGCAAGCAGGTGAAGTCGTCGATGTCATTGAAAAAAACGAATCCGGTTGGTGGTTTGTT
TCTACCTCCGAAGAACAAGGTTGGGTTCCAGCAACCTATCTGGAAGCCCAAAATGCGGCCGCTAGCTAAG
TCGACGAGCTC
